>Addgene plasmid #231889 | AAV-DIO-SPOTlight-U2GCR | addgene full sequence | sequence record 460233 | Addgene NGS Result
CTGCGCGCTCGCTCGCTCACTGAGGCCGCCCGGGCAAAGCCCGGGCGTCGGGCGACCTTTGGTCGCCCGG
CCTCAGTGAGCGAGCGAGCGCGCAGAGAGGGAGTGGCCAACTCCATCACTAGGGGTTCCTTCTAGACAAC
TTTGTATAGAAAAGTTGCGTTACATAACTTACGGTAAATGGCCCGCCTGGCTGACCGCCCAACGACCCCC
GCCCATTGACGTCAATAGTAACGCCAATAGGGACTTTCCATTGACGTCAATGGGTGGAGTATTTACGGTA
AACTGCCCACTTGGCAGTACATCAAGTGTATCATATGCCAAGTACGCCCCCTATTGACGTCAATGACGGT
AAATGGCCCGCCTGGCATTGTGCCCAGTACATGACCTTATGGGACTTTCCTACTTGGCAGTACATCTACG
TATTAGTCATCGCTATTACCATGGTCGAGGTGAGCCCCACGTTCTGCTTCACTCTCCCCATCTCCCCCCC
CTCCCCACCCCCAATTTTGTATTTATTTATTTTTTAATTATTTTGTGCAGCGATGGGGGCGGGGGGGGGG
GGGGGGCGCGCCCCAGGGGGGGGGGGGGGGGGGGGGGGGGGGGGCGAGGCGGAGAGGTGCGGCGGCAGCC
AATCAGAGCGGCGCGCTCCGAAAGTTTCCTTTTATGGCGAGGCGGCGGCGGCGGCGGCCCTATAAAAAGC
GAAGCGCGCGGCGGGCGGGAGTCGCTGCGCGCTGCCTTCGCCCCGTGCCCCGCTCCGCCGCCGCCTCGCG
CCGCCCGCCCCGGCTCTGACTGACCGCGTTACTCCCACAGGTGAGCGGGCGGGACGGCCCTTCTCCTCCG
GGCTGTAATTAGCTGAGCAAGAGGTAAGGGTTTAAGGGATGGTTGGTTGGTGGGGTATTAATGTTTAATT
ACCTGGAGCACCTGCCTGAAATCACTTTTTTTCAGGTTGGCAAGTTTGTACAAAAAAGCAGGCTATAACT
TCGTATAGGATACTTTATACGAAGTTATCCTCGAGTACCGGTCACGCGTACGCAAGCTTGATAACTTCGT
ATAGCATACATTATACGAAGTTATCCTAGGGCCACCTTACTTGTACAGCTCGTCCATGCCGTACAGGAAC
AGGTGGTGGCGGCCCTCGGAGCGCTCGTACTGTTCCACGATGGTGTAGTCCTCGTTGTGGGAGGTGATGT
CCAGCTTGGTGTCCACGTAGTAGTAGCCGGGCAGTTGCACGGGCTTCTTGGCCATGTAGATGGTCTTGAA
CTCCACCAGGTAGCGGCCGCCGTCCTTCAGCTTCAGGGCCTGGTGGATCTCGCCCTTCAGCACGCCGTCG
CGGGGGTACAGGCGCTCGGTGGAGGCCTCCCAGCCCATGGTCTTCTTCTGCATTACGGGGCCGTCGGGGG
GGAAGTTTGTGCCGCGCATCTTCACCTTGTAGATCAGCGTGCCGTCCTGCAGGGAGGAGTCCTGGGTCAC
GGTCACCAGACCGCCGTCCTCGAAGTTCATCACGCGCTCCCACTTGAAGCCCTCGGGGAAGGACAGCTTC
TTGTAATCGGGGATGTCGGCGGGGTGCTTCACGTACGCCTTGGAGCCGTACATGAACTGGGGGGACAGGA
TGTCCCAGGCGAAGGGCAGGGGGCCGCCCTTGGTCACCTTCAGCTTGGCGGTCTGGGTGCCCTCGTAGGG
GCGGCCCTCGCCCTCGCCCTCGATCTCGAACTCGTGGCCGTTCATGGAGCCCTCCATGCGCACCTTGAAG
CGCATGAACTCTTTGATGACGGCCATGTTGTTGTCCTCGGAGGAGGCGGTGCCGGAGCTGCCACTACCAG
TACTACCAGTACCGTGTCCTAGGAACAAGTGATGGCGTCCCTCTGATCGCTCGTATTGTTCAACGATAGT
GTAGTCTTCATTATGGGATGTTATGTCCAACTTAGTGTCGACGTAATAGTAACCAGGCAACTGCACAGGC
TTCTTAGCCATATAGATAGTTTTAAATTCAACAAGGTAATGGCCGCCGTCCTTGAGTTTAAGAGCCTGGT
GGATCTCGCCTTTGAGGACACCATCCCTAGGATAAAGTCGCTCAGTGCTGGCCTCCCAGCCCATTGTCTT
CTTTTGCATAACGGGACCGTCGGGGGGGAAGTTGGTACCTCTCATCTTAACTTTGTAAATCAATGTACCG
TCTTGAAGGCTAGAGTCTTGGGTTACTGTTACGAGCCCCCCGTCTTCAAAATTCATCACTCGCTCCCATT
TGAACCCTTCTGGGAAGGAAAGTTTCTTATAATCTGGAATATCGGCGGGATGTTTGACATATGCCTTACT
GCCGTACATAAACTGAGGACTGAGGATGTCCCATGCAAATGGCAAAGGTCCGCCTTTTGTGACTTTCAAT
TTAGCGGTCTGAGTGCCCTCGTAAGGTCGTCCCTCTCCCTCCCCTTCGATTTCAAATTCGTGGCCGTTCA
TAGATCCCTCCATTCGTACCTTGAACCGCATAAACTCCTTAATCACCTCCTCGCCCTTGCTAACCACCAG
ATCCTCTTCTGAGATGAGTTTTTGTTCAGTCATGTTGTGGGGCTTTGCTGGATTCGAGGAATGTGCTTAA
CTCGAAGGTATCTTTGTCCGTTACAGCAACACTGCTGCTGGATTTCGTGAAGAGCGCCACAGGTCCAGGG
TTCTCCTCCACGTCTCCAGCCTGCTTCAGCAGGCTGAAGTTAGTAGCTCCGCTTCCTCCACTACCCTTGT
ACAGCTCGTCCATGCCGAGAGTGATCCCGGCGGCGGTCACGAACTCCAGCAGGACCATATGATCGCGCTT
CTCGTTGGGGTCTTTGCTCAGGGCGGACTGGGTGCTCAGGTAGTGGTTGTCGGGCAGCAGCACGGGGCCG
TCGCCGATGGGGGTGTTCTGCTGGTAGTGGTCGGCGAGCTGCACGCTGCCGTCCTCGATGTTGTGGCGGA
TCTTGAAGTTCACCTTGATGCCGTTCTTCTGCTTGTCGGCCATTATATAGACGTTGTGGCTGTTGTAGTT
GTACTCCAGCTTGTGCCCCAGGATGTTGCCGTCCTCCTTGAAGTCGATGCCCTTCAGCTCGATGCGGTTC
ACCAGGGTGTCGCCCTCGAACTTCACCTCGGCGCGGGTCTTGTAGTTGCCGTCGTCCTTGAAGAAGATGG
TGCGCTCCTGGACGTAGCCTTCGGGCATCGCACTCTTGAAGAAGTCGTGCTGCTTCATATGATCGGGGTA
GCGGCTGAAGCACTGCACGCCGTAGGTCAGGGTGGTCACGAGGGTGGGCCAGGGCACGGGCAGCTTGCCG
GTGGTGCAGATGAACTTCAGGGTCAGCTTGCCGTAGGTGGCGTCGCCCTCGCCCTCGCCGGACACGCTGA
ACTTGTGGCCGTTTACGTCGCCGTCCAGCTCGACCAGGATGGGCACCACCCCGGTGAACAGCTCCTCGCC
CTTGCTCACCGCCATGGCTTAGGCCGGTGGGGGTTGCCGCTGCAGAGCCTGGTGCTGCTGCCGCCGCTGC
AAAGGCCAACGCTGCCGCAGGCACTGCTGCCTCTAATACGCCATGGTGGCCGCAAGCCCTGCGGGAGGGG
AAGAGGAAAGGGACACCCGAGCACACAACTTAAACCGGCAGACAGCAAGCAGAAATGGCGGCGGCACGCC
CTAAACCCGCCCTTTATAGCCTCGGCCAGGGACGCAGCACACCGCGTATCCTCCCACTGTGGTCACGTGA
TCCTACCGCAGCGCCACCAAACCGCCTCTCACTGACGCCCTCGCCCGCCCCAACCCTTCTCCGCTGTGCT
CGGGGGGTAACTGTGGCGTTAGAGATCGTCCTAAAGGCCCCATGAGAGAAAAGTGCACTACTTTATAGGT
TGACGACCAGCCGCGGTCTGGTTCCGGAGCGCGGAGGGATCGCTCGTTGACGAATTTCCGGTGTCTTACA
AGGCGGGGTGGGACACCTAGCCGGATCTCTAGAATAACTTCGTATAAAGTATCCTATACGAAGTTATAGG
TACCTGAGCTCAACATCGATAGCACTAGTATAACTTCGTATAATGTATGCTATACGAAGTTATACCCAGC
TTTCTTGTACAAAGTGGGAATTCCTAGAGCTCGCTGATCAGCCTCGACTGTGCCTTCTAGTTGCCAGCCA
TCTGTTGTTTGCCCCTCCCCCGTGCCTTCCTTGACCCTGGAAGGTGCCACTCCCACTGTCCTTTCCTAAT
AAAATGAGGAAATTGCATCGCATTGTCTGAGTAGGTGTCATTCTATTCTGGGGGGTGGGGTGGGGCAGGA
CAGCAAGGGGGAGGATTGGGAAGAGAATAGCAGGCATGCTGGGGAGGGCCGCAGGAACCCCTAGTGATGG
AGTTGGCCACTCCCTCTCTGCGCGCTCGCTCGCTCACTGAGGCCGGGCGACCAAAGGTCGCCCGACGCCC
GGGCTTTGCCCGGGCGGCCTCAGTGAGCGAGCGAGCGCGCAGCTGCCTGCAGGGGCGCCTGATGCGGTAT
TTTCTCCTTACGCATCTGTGCGGTATTTCACACCGCATA
[95 nt withheld, positions 4520-4614]
T
[46 nt withheld, positions 4616-4661]
C
[141 nt withheld, positions 4663-4803]
CCTTTGACGTTGGAGTCCACGTTCTTT
[37 nt withheld, positions 4831-4867]
ACTCTATCTCGGGCTATTCTTTTGATTTATAAGGGATTTTGCCGATTTCGGTCTATTGGTTAAAAAATGA
GCTGATTTAACAAAAATTTAACGCGAATTTTAACAAAATATTAACGTTTACAATTTTATGGTGCACTCTC
AGTACAATCTGCTCTGATGCCGCATAGTTAAGCCAGCCCCGACACCCGCCAACACCCGCTGACGCGCCCT
GACGGGCTTGTCTGCTCCCGGCATCCGCTTACAGACAAGCTGTGACCGTCTCCGGGAGCTGCATGTGTCA
GAGGTTTTCACCGTCATCACCGAAACGCGCGAGACGAAAGGGCCTCGTGATACGCCTATTTTTATAGGTT
AATGTCATGATAATAATGGTTTCTTAGACGTCAGGTGGCACTTTTCGGGGAAATGTGCGCGGAACCCCTA
TTTGTTTATTTTTCTAAATACATTCAAATATGTATCCGCTCATGAGACAATAACCCTGATAAATGCTTCA
ATAATATTGAAAAAGGAAGAGTATGAGTATTCAACATTTCCGTGTCGCCCTTATTCCCTTTTTTGCGGCA
TTTTGCCTTCCTGTTTTTGCTCACCCAGAAACGCTGGTGAAAGTAAAAGATGCTGAAGATCAGTTGGGTG
CACGAGTGGGTTACATCGAACTGGATCTCAACAGCGGTAAGATCCTTGAGAGTTTTCGCCCCGAAGAACG
TTTTCCAATGATGAGCACTTTTAAAGTTCTGCTATGTGGCGCGGTATTATCCCGTATTGACGCCGGGCAA
GAGCAACTCGGTCGCCGCATACACTATTCTCAGAATGACTTGGTTGAGTACTCACCAGTCACAGAAAAGC
ATCTTACGGATGGCATGACAGTAAGAGAATTATGCAGTGCTGCCATAACCATGAGTGATAACACTGCGGC
CAACTTACTTCTGACAACGATCGGAGGACCGAAGGAGCTAACCGCTTTTTTGCACAACATGGGGGATCAT
GTAACTCGCCTTGATCGTTGGGAACCGGAGCTGAATGAAGCCATACCAAACGACGAGCGTGACACCACGA
TGCCTGTAGCAATGGCAACAACGTTGCGCAAACTATTAACTGGCGAACTACTTACTCTAGCTTCCCGGCA
ACAATTAATAGACTGGATGGAGGCGGATAAAGTTGCAGGACCACTTCTGCGCTCGGCCCTTCCGGCTGGC
TGGTTTATTGCTGATAAATCTGGAGCCGGTGAGCGTGGAAGCCGCGGTATCATTGCAGCACTGGGGCCAG
ATGGTAAGCCCTCCCGTATCGTAGTTATCTACACGACGGGGAGTCAGGCAACTATGGATGAACGAAATAG
ACAGATCGCTGAGATAGGTGCCTCACTGATTAAGCATTGGTAACTGTCAGACCAAGTTTACTCATATATA
CTTTAGATTGATTTAAAACTTCATTTTTAATTTAAAAGGATCTAGGTGAAGATCCTTTTTGATAATCTCA
TGACCAAAATCCCTTAACGTGAGTTTTCGTTCCACTGAGCGTCAGACCCCGTAGAAAAGATCAAAGGATC
TTCTTGAGATCCTTTTTTTCTGCGCGTAATCTGCTGCTTGCAAACAAAAAAACCACCGCTACCAGCGGTG
GTTTGTTTGCCGGATCAAGAGCTACCAACTCTTTTTCCGAAGGTAACTGGCTTCAGCAGAGCGCAGATAC
CAAATACTGTTCTTCTAGTGTAGCCGTAGTTAGGCCACCACTTCAAGAACTCTGTAGCACCGCCTACATA
CCTCGCTCTGCTAATCCTGTTACCAGTGGCTGCTGCCAGTGGCGATAAGTCGTGTCTTACCGGGTTGGAC
TCAAGACGATAGTTACCGGATAAGGCGCAGCGGTCGGGCTGAACGGGGGGTTCGTGCACACAGCCCAGCT
TGGAGCGAACGACCTACACCGAACTGAGATACCTACAGCGTGAGCTATGAGAAAGCGCCACGCTTCCCGA
AGGGAGAAAGGCGGACAGGTATCCGGTAAGCGGCAGGGTCGGAACAGGAGAGCGCACGAGGGAGCTTCCA
GGGGGAAACGCCTGGTATCTTTATAGTCCTGTCGGGTTTCGCCACCTCTGACTTGAGCGTCGATTTTTGT
GATGCTCGTCAGGGGGGCGGAGCCTATGGAAAAACGCCAGCAACGCGGCCTTTTTACGGTTCCTGGCCTT
TTGCTGGCCTTTTGCTCACATGTCCTGCAGGCAG
Features (pLannotate 1.2.2; 22 found; start..end, strand, type, name):
    137..157     +  protein_bind   attB4: mutant version of attB; core recombination site for the Gateway® BP reaction BP Clonase™
    158..443     +  enhancer       CMV enhancer: human cytomegalovirus immediate early enhancer; contains an 18-bp deletion relative to the standard CMV enhancer
    445..717     +  promoter       chicken β-actin promoter: No description available
    718..945     +  intron         hybrid intron: hybrid between chicken β-actin (CBA) and minute virus of mice (MMV) introns (Gray et al., 2011)
    951..971     +  protein_bind   attB1: mutant version of attB; core recombination site for the Gateway® BP reaction BP Clonase™
    975..1008    +  protein_bind   lox2272: Cre-mediated recombination occurs in the 8-bp core sequence (GGATACTT). lox2272 sites are compatible with each other, but incompatible with loxP or loxN sites (Lee and Saito, 1988). Cre recombinase
   1041..1074    +  protein_bind   loxP: Cre-mediated recombination occurs in the 8-bp core sequence (GCATACAT). Cre recombinase
   1090..2514    -  CDS            tdTomato: tdTomato is a basic (constitutively fluorescent) orange fluorescent protein published in 2004, derived from Discosoma sp.. It is reported to be a somewhat slowly-maturing tandem dimer with low acid sensitivity.
   2726..3439    -  CDS            EGFP: EGFP is a basic (constitutively fluorescent) green fluorescent protein published in 1996, derived from Aequorea victoria. It is reported to be a rapidly-maturing weak dimer with moderate acid sensitivity.
   3954..3987    -  protein_bind   lox2272: Cre-mediated recombination occurs in the 8-bp core sequence (GGATACTT). lox2272 sites are compatible with each other, but incompatible with loxP or loxN sites (Lee and Saito, 1988). Cre recombinase
   4020..4053    -  protein_bind   loxP: Cre-mediated recombination occurs in the 8-bp core sequence (GCATACAT). Cre recombinase
   4057..4077    -  protein_bind   attB2: mutant version of attB; core recombination site for the Gateway® BP reaction BP Clonase™
   4108..4219    +  polyA_signal   bGH poly(A) signal: bovine growth hormone polyadenylation signal
   4323..4463    +  repeat_region  AAV2 ITR: inverted terminal repeat of adeno-associated virus serotype 2 inverted
   4468..4519    -  misc_feature   bom (fragment): basis of mobility region from pBR322
   4538..4993    +  rep_origin     f1 ori (sequence partly withheld): f1 bacteriophage origin of replication; arrow indicates direction of (+) strand synthesis
   4994..5043    -  misc_feature   bom (fragment): basis of mobility region from pBR322
   5145..5180    -  CDS            rop (fragment): Rop protein, which maintains plasmids at low copy number; rop
   5275..5379    +  promoter       AmpR promoter: bla
   5380..6240    +  CDS            AmpR: β-lactamase; bla; confers resistance to ampicillin, carbenicillin, and related antibiotics
   6411..6999    +  rep_origin     ori: high-copy-number ColE1/pMB1/pBR322/pUC origin of replication
   7061..130     -  repeat_region  AAV2 ITR (across the origin): inverted terminal repeat of adeno-associated virus serotype 2 inverted
