[The description below was written by a language model from this plasmid's Addgene catalogue record and pLannotate feature annotations shown in this document.]
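Description:
AAV-DIO-SPOTlight-U2GCR is an adeno-associated virus transfer plasmid for mammalian expression. It carries a Cre-dependent fluorescent reporter designed to read out protein synthesis regulated by the integrated stress response (ISR). The sequenced record is 7,071 nt. This agrees with the figure catalogued as backbone size rather than the listed total vector size, so those two catalogue fields appear to be swapped or inaccurate. The bacterial portion contains a high-copy ColE1/pUC-type origin, an f1 origin and a β-lactamase gene for ampicillin selection. Two AAV2 inverted terminal repeats flank the expression cassette and allow it to be packaged into recombinant AAV particles.

Between the ITRs, a CAG-type promoter drives transcription; it is annotated as a CMV enhancer, a chicken β-actin promoter and a hybrid CBA/MVM intron. A bGH polyadenylation signal terminates the transcript. The payload sits in reverse orientation between paired lox2272 and loxP sites arranged as a DIO (double-floxed inverted orientation) switch. Without Cre the coding sequences are antisense to the promoter and silent. Cre recombination inverts the cassette and then locks it in the sense orientation, which restricts the reporter to Cre-expressing cells. The inverted segment encodes EGFP and tdTomato, with unannotated sequence upstream of EGFP and between the two reading frames. These regions presumably contain the translational control elements that make the green and red outputs depend on ISR state, but the record does not describe them or explain the "U2GCR" designation. Residual Gateway attB sites reflect the modular commercial synthesis of the vector. The construct is intended for cell-type-specific monitoring of ISR-dependent translation after AAV delivery.
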