Addgene plasmid #231889: AAV-DIO-SPOTlight-U2GCR
Purpose: Cre-dependent reporter to measure ISR state-dependent protein synthesis
Depositing lab: Nicole Calakos. Depositing organization: Duke University. Publication: DIO-SPOTlight Transgenic Mouse to Functionally Monitor Protein Synthesis Regulated by the Integrated Stress Response. Oliver ML, Caffall ZF, Eatman CB, Faw TD, Calakos N. eLife 2025 14:RP104457 10.7554/eLife.104457.1.
Backbone
  Vector backbone: AAV
  Backbone size w/o insert (bp): 7076
  Total vector size (bp): 3175
  Vector type: Mammalian Expression, AAV, Cre/Lox
Growth in bacteria
  Bacterial resistance: Ampicillin, 100 μg/mL
  Growth temperature: 37°C
  Growth strain: NEB Stable
  Copy number: High Copy
Gene/Insert
  Gene/Insert name: DIO-SPOTlight-U2GCR (alt name: ISR state-dependent protein synthesis reporter (Cre-dependent))
  Insert size (bp): 3079
  Promoter: CAG
  Cloning method: Unknown
  Sequencing primers: 5′ TCCTTGAAGAAGATGGTGCG; 3′ TCACTTGTTCCTAGGACACGG
Resource information
  A portion of this plasmid was derived from a plasmid made by: VectorBuilder, synthesized AAV-DIO-SPOTlight-U2GCR from sequences originally cloned in the Calakos Lab.
Terms and licenses: Academic/Nonprofit Terms; Industry Terms: Not Available to Industry
Depositor comments: Please visit https://doi.org/10.1101/2024.10.14.618312 for bioRxiv preprint.
How to cite: AAV-DIO-SPOTlight-U2GCR was a gift from Nicole Calakos (Addgene plasmid # 231889 ; http://n2t.net/addgene:231889 ; RRID:Addgene_231889)
